Addgene plasmid #205253: pMJ106: pRS426-His-MBP-NlovFz2_Native
Purpose: S. cerevisiae expression vector for NlovFz2 native guide
Depositing lab: Feng Zhang. Depositing organization: Broad Institute. Publication: Fanzor is a eukaryotic programmable RNA-guided endonuclease. Saito M, Xu P, Faure G, Maguire S, Kannan S, Altae-Tran H, Vo S, Desimone A, Macrae RK, Zhang F. Nature. 2023 Jun 28. doi: 10.1038/s41586-023-06356-2. PubMed 37380027.
Backbone
  Vector backbone: pRS426
  Vector type: Yeast Expression
Growth in bacteria
  Bacterial resistance: Ampicillin, 100 μg/mL
  Growth temperature: 37°C
  Growth strain: NEB Stable
  Copy number: High Copy
Gene/Insert
  Gene/Insert name: NlovFz2
  Species: Naegleria lovaniensis
  Tag / fusion protein: 10xHis, MBP (N terminal on insert)
  Cloning method: Gibson Cloning
Terms and licenses: Academic/Nonprofit Terms; Industry Terms: Not Available to Industry
How to cite: pMJ106: pRS426-His-MBP-NlovFz2_Native was a gift from Feng Zhang (Addgene plasmid # 205253 ; http://n2t.net/addgene:205253 ; RRID:Addgene_205253)
