[The description below was written by a language model from this plasmid's Addgene catalogue record and pLannotate feature annotations shown in this document.]
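Description:
pMJ106: pRS426-His-MBP-NlovFz2_Native is a yeast expression plasmid built on the pRS426 backbone, an episomal E. coli/S. cerevisiae shuttle vector. In yeast it is maintained at high copy through the 2μ origin and selected by the URA3 auxotrophic marker (driven by its own promoter and counterselectable with 5-FOA). In bacteria it replicates from a high-copy ColE1/pUC-type origin and confers ampicillin resistance through β-lactamase. Remnants of the pBluescript-derived cloning region are also present, including an f1 origin, lac promoter/operator, a lacZα fragment, and flanking T3 and T7 promoters.

The payload is NlovFz2, a Fanzor protein from the amoeboflagellate Naegleria lovaniensis, belonging to a family of eukaryotic RNA-guided programmable endonucleases. The expression cassette sits between attB1 and attB2 sites. It begins with a Gal4-responsive UAS followed by a fragment of the TDH3 (GAP) promoter, an arrangement that suggests a hybrid galactose-inducible promoter, although the record does not state this. Downstream comes an N-terminal 10xHis tag, a cytosolic maltose-binding protein lacking its signal sequence, and a TEV protease site fragment, which together allow affinity purification, improved solubility and probable tag removal. The region of about 2.3 kb between the TEV site and attB2 is unannotated and presumably holds the NlovFz2 coding sequence. The "Native" label and the stated purpose indicate that the native guide RNA is also encoded, but the feature table does not delineate it or any terminator. The construct is intended for producing the Fanzor protein with its native guide in S. cerevisiae, most likely for purification and biochemical study of the ribonucleoprotein.
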