Features (pLannotate 1.2.2; 26 found; start..end, strand, type, name):
     69..1411    +  rep_origin     2μ ori: yeast 2μ plasmid origin of replication
   1438..1542    +  promoter       AmpR promoter: bla
   1543..2403    +  CDS            AmpR: β-lactamase; bla; confers resistance to ampicillin, carbenicillin, and related antibiotics
   2574..3162    +  rep_origin     ori: high-copy-number ColE1/pMB1/pBR322/pUC origin of replication
   3345..3437    +  CDS            lacI (fragment): lac repressor; lacI; The lac repressor binds to the lac operator to inhibit transcription in E. coli. This inhibition can be relieved by adding lactose or isopropyl-β-D-thiogalactopyranoside (IPTG).
   3450..3471    +  protein_bind   CAP binding site: CAP binding activates transcription in the presence of cAMP. E. coli catabolite activator protein
   3486..3516    +  promoter       lac promoter: promoter for the E. coli lac operon
   3524..3540    +  protein_bind   lac operator: The lac repressor binds to the lac operator to inhibit transcription in E. coli. This inhibition can be relieved by adding lactose or isopropyl-β-D-thiogalactopyranoside (IPTG). lac repressor encoded by lacI
   3585..3603    +  promoter       T3 promoter: promoter for bacteriophage T3 RNA polymerase
   3616..3637    +  misc_feature   MCS (fragment): pBluescript multiple cloning site
   3666..3690    +  protein_bind   attB1: mutant version of attB; recombination site for the Gateway® BP reaction BP Clonase™
   3821..3938    +  protein_bind   UAS: upstream activating sequence mediating Gal4-dependent induction Gal4
   4052..4246    +  promoter       GAP promoter (fragment): S. cerevisiae TDH3; promoter for glyceraldehyde-3-phosphate dehydrogenase
   4260..4289    +  CDS            10xHis: 10xHis affinity tag
   4299..5399    +  CDS            MBP: maltose binding protein from E. coli; malE (mutated); This version of the gene does not encode a signal sequence, so MBP will remain in the cytosol.
   5454..5470    +  CDS            TEV site (fragment): tobacco etch virus (TEV) protease recognition and cleavage site
   7792..7816    -  protein_bind   attB2: mutant version of attB; recombination site for the Gateway® BP reaction BP Clonase™
   7836..7856    +  misc_feature   MCS (fragment): pBluescript multiple cloning site
   7865..7883    -  promoter       T7 promoter: promoter for bacteriophage T7 RNA polymerase
   7891..8046    +  CDS            lacZα (fragment): LacZα fragment of β-galactosidase; lacZ fragment
   8050..8478    +  rep_origin     f1 ori (sequence partly withheld): f1 bacteriophage origin of replication; arrow indicates direction of (+) strand synthesis
   8506..8557    -  misc_feature   bom (fragment): basis of mobility region from pBR322
   8636..9439    -  CDS            URA3: orotidine-5'-phosphate decarboxylase, required for uracil biosynthesis; S. cerevisiae URA3; yeast auxotrophic marker, counterselectable with 5-fluoroorotic acid (5-FOA)
   9440..9655    -  promoter       URA3 promoter: S. cerevisiae URA3
   9663..9712    -  misc_feature   bom (fragment): basis of mobility region from pBR322
   9814..1       -  CDS            rop (fragment) (across the origin): Rop protein, which maintains plasmids at low copy number; rop
>Addgene plasmid #205253 | pMJ106: pRS426-His-MBP-NlovFz2_Native | addgene full sequence | sequence record 403471 | Addgene NGS Result
GACGAAAGGGCCTCGTGATACGCCTATTTTTATAGGTTAATGTCATGATAATAATGGTTTCTTAGTATGA
TCCAATATCAAAGGAAATGATAGCATTGAAGGATGAGACTAATCCAATTGAGGAGTGGCAGCATATAGAA
CAGCTAAAGGGTAGTGCTGAAGGAAGCATACGATACCCCGCATGGAATGGGATAATATCACAGGAGGTAC
TAGACTACCTTTCATCCTACATAAATAGACGCATATAAGTACGCATTTAAGCATAAACACGCACTATGCC
GTTCTTCTCATGTATATATATATACAGGCAACACGCAGATATAGGTGCGACGTGAACAGTGAGCTGTATG
TGCGCAGCTCGCGTTGCATTTTCGGAAGCGCTCGTTTTCGGAAACGCTTTGAAGTTCCTATTCCGAAGTT
CCTATTCTCTAGAAAGTATAGGAACTTCAGAGCGCTTTTGAAAACCAAAAGCGCTCTGAAGACGCACTTT
CAAAAAACCAAAAACGCACCGGACTGTAACGAGCTACTAAAATATTGCGAATACCGCTTCCACAAACATT
GCTCAAAAGTATCTCTTTGCTATATATCTCTGTGCTATATCCCTATATAACCTACCCATCCACCTTTCGC
TCCTTGAACTTGCATCTAAACTCGACCTCTACATTTTTTATGTTTATCTCTAGTATTACTCTTTAGACAA
AAAAATTGTAGTAAGAACTATTCATAGAGTGAATCGAAAACAATACGAAAATGTAAACATTTCCTATACG
TAGTATATAGAGACAAAATAGAAGAAACCGTTCATAATTTTCTGACCAATGAAGAATCATCAACGCTATC
ACTTTCTGTTCACAAAGTATGCGCAATCCACATCGGTATAGAATATAATCGGGGATGCCTTTATCTTGAA
AAAATGCACCCGCAGCTTCGCTAGTAATCAGTAAACGCGGGAAGTGGAGTCAGGCTTTTTTTATGGAAGA
GAAAATAGACACCAAAGTAGCCTTCTTCTAACCTTAACGGACCTACAGTGCAAAAAGTTATCAAGAGACT
GCATTATAGAGCGCACAAAGGAGAAAAAAAGTAATCTAAGATGCTTTGTTAGAAAAATAGCGCTCTCGGG
ATGCATTTTTGTAGAACAAAAAAGAAGTATAGATTCTTTGTTGGTAAAATAGCGCTCTCGCGTTGCATTT
CTGTTCTGTAAAAATGCAGCTCAGATTCTTTGTTTGAAAAATTAGCGCTCTCGCGTTGCATTTTTGTTTT
ACAAAAATGAAGCACAGATTCTTCGTTGGTAAAATAGCGCTTTCGCGTTGCATTTCTGTTCTGTAAAAAT
GCAGCTCAGATTCTTTGTTTGAAAAATTAGCGCTCTCGCGTTGCATTTTTGTTCTACAAAATGAAGCACA
GATGCTTCGTTCAGGTGGCACTTTTCGGGGAAATGTGCGCGGAACCCCTATTTGTTTATTTTTCTAAATA
CATTCAAATATGTATCCGCTCATGAGACAATAACCCTGATAAATGCTTCAATAATATTGAAAAAGGAAGA
GTATGAGTATTCAACATTTCCGTGTCGCCCTTATTCCCTTTTTTGCGGCATTTTGCCTTCCTGTTTTTGC
TCACCCAGAAACGCTGGTGAAAGTAAAAGATGCTGAAGATCAGTTGGGTGCACGAGTGGGTTACATCGAA
CTGGATCTCAACAGCGGTAAGATCCTTGAGAGTTTTCGCCCCGAAGAACGTTTTCCAATGATGAGCACTT
TTAAAGTTCTGCTATGTGGCGCGGTATTATCCCGTATTGACGCCGGGCAAGAGCAACTCGGTCGCCGCAT
ACACTATTCTCAGAATGACTTGGTTGAGTACTCACCAGTCACAGAAAAGCATCTTACGGATGGCATGACA
GTAAGAGAATTATGCAGTGCTGCCATAACCATGAGTGATAACACTGCGGCCAACTTACTTCTGACAACGA
TCGGAGGACCGAAGGAGCTAACCGCTTTTTTGCACAACATGGGGGATCATGTAACTCGCCTTGATCGTTG
GGAACCGGAGCTGAATGAAGCCATACCAAACGACGAGCGTGACACCACGATGCCTGTAGCAATGGCAACA
ACGTTGCGCAAACTATTAACTGGCGAACTACTTACTCTAGCTTCCCGGCAACAATTAATAGACTGGATGG
AGGCGGATAAAGTTGCAGGACCACTTCTGCGCTCGGCCCTTCCGGCTGGCTGGTTTATTGCTGATAAATC
TGGAGCCGGTGAGCGTGGGTCTCGCGGTATCATTGCAGCACTGGGGCCAGATGGTAAGCCCTCCCGTATC
GTAGTTATCTACACGACGGGGAGTCAGGCAACTATGGATGAACGAAATAGACAGATCGCTGAGATAGGTG
CCTCACTGATTAAGCATTGGTAACTGTCAGACCAAGTTTACTCATATATACTTTAGATTGATTTAAAACT
TCATTTTTAATTTAAAAGGATCTAGGTGAAGATCCTTTTTGATAATCTCATGACCAAAATCCCTTAACGT
GAGTTTTCGTTCCACTGAGCGTCAGACCCCGTAGAAAAGATCAAAGGATCTTCTTGAGATCCTTTTTTTC
TGCGCGTAATCTGCTGCTTGCAAACAAAAAAACCACCGCTACCAGCGGTGGTTTGTTTGCCGGATCAAGA
GCTACCAACTCTTTTTCCGAAGGTAACTGGCTTCAGCAGAGCGCAGATACCAAATACTGTTCTTCTAGTG
TAGCCGTAGTTAGGCCACCACTTCAAGAACTCTGTAGCACCGCCTACATACCTCGCTCTGCTAATCCTGT
TACCAGTGGCTGCTGCCAGTGGCGATAAGTCGTGTCTTACCGGGTTGGACTCAAGACGATAGTTACCGGA
TAAGGCGCAGCGGTCGGGCTGAACGGGGGGTTCGTGCACACAGCCCAGCTTGGAGCGAACGACCTACACC
GAACTGAGATACCTACAGCGTGAGCTATGAGAAAGCGCCACGCTTCCCGAAGGGAGAAAGGCGGACAGGT
ATCCGGTAAGCGGCAGGGTCGGAACAGGAGAGCGCACGAGGGAGCTTCCAGGGGGAAACGCCTGGTATCT
TTATAGTCCTGTCGGGTTTCGCCACCTCTGACTTGAGCGTCGATTTTTGTGATGCTCGTCAGGGGGGCGG
AGCCTATGGAAAAACGCCAGCAACGCGGCCTTTTTACGGTTCCTGGCCTTTTGCTGGCCTTTTGCTCACA
TGTTCTTTCCTGCGTTATCCCCTGATTCTGTGGATAACCGTATTACCGCCTTTGAGTGAGCTGATACCGC
TCGCCGCAGCCGAACGACCGAGCGCAGCGAGTCAGTGAGCGAGGAAGCGGAAGAGCGCCCAATACGCAAA
CCGCCTCTCCCCGCGCGTTGGCCGATTCATTAATGCAGCTGGCACGACAGGTTTCCCGACTGGAAAGCGG
GCAGTGAGCGCAACGCAATTAATGTGAGTTAGCTCACTCATTAGGCACCCCAGGCTTTACACTTTATGCT
TCCGGCTCGTATGTTGTGTGGAATTGTGAGCGGATAACAATTTCACACAGGAAACAGCTATGACCATGAT
TACGCCAAGCGCGCAATTAACCCTCACTAAAGGGAACAAAAGCTGGAGCTCCACCGCGGTGGCGGCCCCC
GTCCCACCATCGGGCGCGGATCATCACAAGTTTGTACAAAAAAGCAGGCTCTTTGGCCATATAGGCCACC
AGGTCCTGCAGGCGCGCTCTTCAGGAGGCGCGCCAACTGCCCTCTTAATTAACGAAGAAGATCGGACCGG
GGCCGCGGATCTTTGCAAAGATCCAAAAAAAGCATGCGTACGGATTAGAAGCCGCCGAGCGGGTGACAGC
CCTCCGAAGGAAGACTCTCCTCCGTGCGTCCTCGTCTTCACCGGTCGCGTTCCTGAAACGCAGATGTGCC
TCGCGCCGCACTGCTCCGAACAATAAAGATTCTACAATACTAGCTTTTATGGTTATGAAGAGGAAAATTG
GCAGTAACCTGGCCCCACAAACCTCAAATGAACGAATCAAATTAACAACCAGATATCTCGACTGAAAAAA
AAGGTTTAAACCAGTTCCCTGAAATTATTCCCCTACTTGACTAATAAGTATATAAAGACGGTAGGTATTG
ATTGTAATTCTGTAAATCTATTTCTTAAACTTCTTGAATTCTACTTTTATAGTTAGTCTTTTTTTTAGTT
TTAAAACACCAAGAACTTAGTTTCGAATAAACACACATAAATAAACCATGAAATCTTCTCACCATCACCA
TCACCATCACCATCACCATGGTTCTTCTATGAAAATCGAAGAAGGTAAACTGGTAATCTGGATTAACGGC
GATAAAGGCTATAACGGTCTCGCTGAAGTCGGTAAGAAATTCGAGAAAGATACCGGAATTAAAGTCACCG
TTGAGCATCCGGATAAACTGGAAGAGAAATTCCCACAGGTTGCGGCAACTGGCGATGGCCCTGACATTAT
CTTCTGGGCACACGACCGCTTTGGTGGCTACGCTCAATCTGGCCTGTTGGCTGAAATCACCCCGGACAAA
GCGTTCCAGGACAAGCTGTATCCGTTTACCTGGGATGCCGTACGTTACAACGGCAAGCTGATTGCTTACC
CGATCGCTGTTGAAGCGTTATCGCTGATTTATAACAAAGATCTGCTGCCGAACCCGCCAAAAACCTGGGA
AGAGATCCCGGCGCTGGATAAAGAACTGAAAGCGAAAGGTAAGAGCGCGCTGATGTTCAACCTGCAAGAA
CCGTACTTCACCTGGCCGCTGATTGCTGCTGACGGGGGTTATGCGTTCAAGTATGAAAACGGCAAGTACG
ACATTAAAGACGTGGGCGTGGATAACGCTGGCGCGAAAGCGGGTCTGACCTTCCTGGTTGACCTGATTAA
AAACAAACACATGAATGCAGACACCGATTACTCCATCGCAGAAGCTGCCTTTAATAAAGGCGAAACAGCG
ATGACCATCAACGGCCCGTGGGCATGGTCCAACATCGACACCAGCAAAGTGAATTATGGTGTAACGGTAC
TGCCGACCTTCAAGGGTCAACCATCCAAACCGTTCGTTGGCGTGCTGAGCGCAGGTATTAACGCCGCCAG
TCCGAACAAAGAGCTGGCAAAAGAGTTCCTCGAAAACTATCTGCTGACTGATGAAGGTCTGGAAGCGGTT
AATAAAGACAAACCGCTGGGTGCCGTAGCGCTGAAGTCTTACGAGGAAGAGTTGGCGAAAGATCCACGTA
TTGCCGCCACTATGGAAAACGCCCAGAAAGGTGAAATCATGCCGAACATCCCGCAGATGTCCGCTTTCTG
GTATGCCGTGCGTACTGCGGTGATCAACGCCGCCAGCGGTCGTCAGACTGTCGATGAAGCCCTGAAAGAC
GCGCAGACTAATTCGAGCTCGAACAACAACAACAATAACAATAACAACAACCTCGGGATCGAGGAAAACC
TGTACTTCCAATCCAATGCAAACCTACTCATCCTCCTACTAATCCATCTCTTGCACACGGCATCATTCCA
TTCTGGGATGAGTACTCACAACAAGTATCGGATAAACTTTGGGCATGTTCAAGAGATTCCTTTCATGAGT
TTAATCAGTACAACAACAAGGGATGCACTGACGGATGGTTCAACTTTTCTCAATTCACTGTGATTGAATC
CCAGCCAGTATTTGATGTTCCACTCAATGTTCATCACTCTATAACAGAGAATGTGGCTTTTGATAACTCT
AAAAAGCCACCTCAGCTCAAGAAGGCAAAGAAGGGTCAGAAGACTCCCCAAAAATTTCAAGCGGACAAAT
CAATGAAAATTCGTCTCTACCCCAATGAACAAGAAAGGACAACATTGAATCAGTGGATGGGAACTGCTCG
TTGGATCTACAACAAGTGTTTAGAATTCACCAACAAATCCAAAGGTGTCAAGAAAAATAAGAAGAATTTC
AGAACGTTTGTGGTGAACAACGATAATTATCAGACAGAAAATCAGTGGGTTGTAAATACTCCTTATGACG
TAAGAGATGCTGCCGCTATTGAATTGTTAACTGCGTTCAACACTAATTTTGAAAAGAAGAAGGCTGGAAC
GATTGACAAGTTCATGATCCGTTTCAGGCGAAAGAAAGACAGAAAAGATCATTTCGTTCTGCGTTGCAAG
CACTGGAAGAAAAAGAGTGGAATGTATTCTTTTATAAGGAACATCAAGAGCGCCGAACCTTTGCCTGAGG
AGCTTCAGTATGATTCCATCATTATTAAGAACAAGTTGAACCATTATTATTTATGTATTCCACAAGTACT
GGATATTAGGGGTGAGAACCAAGCCCCTCAACATTCAGGACAAGTTGTAGCATTGGATCCAGGAGTAAGA
ACATTTCAGACCACCTTTGATTTGAATGGTTATTCAACCAAATGGGGCTCAGGAGGTGCCGAAAGAATTG
GTAGATTGTGTTGCGCGTATGACAAGTTACAATCGAAGTGGTCTCAACCAGAAGTCAGACATTGCAAAAG
ATACAAGTACAAGAGAGCAGGAAGAAGAATTCAACAAAAGATTAGAAATATTGTGGATGATTTACACAAG
AAACTGTGTTTGTGGCTGTGTCGAAACTACCAAGTGATCTTACTTCCTTCGTTTGAGACTCAGAAAATGG
TAAAGAAACTCCACAGGAGAATTAATAGCAAGACAGCAAGAAAAATGTTGACTTGGTCACATTACAGATT
CAAGCAAAGATTGCTTCACAAAGCTAGAGAGCATCCGTGGACACACATTTATATTGTCAACGAAGCGTAT
ACATCCAAAACTTGCTCATGTTGTGGACATGTTTATACGGTTGGATCATCGGAAGTGTTTCGTTGTCCAT
CATGTGGCTCAATTTTTGACAGAGATATCAATGGAGCCAGAAATATTCTTCTTCGATTCCTTACTACTCA
TAGAATTAGTTTTTGAGCACCTTGTGTGTTGGGTCTTCCCCACCTTGTGTGCGTTGGGTCCTTTCCCCTG
GCTTTCACTCTTTGAGTGTTTGCTTGCAAGATCAGCACTTTGTTCGATTTGTTTGTTTTGTTCAAATTGT
TGATTTAAATAAAGGCGACATTCTTCATCTCTCAAACCACACATCGAAATTGATGCATGAACCCAAAGAC
AATAAATTTGGCAATAAAAAAAAATTCTGAAGGCGGTTGCCCGTGTTGAGTGTGCCACATAGAAAACACC
CGAGCCTCATTCTCATCATCCGAGAGCCAAATTCCTTTTTGAATTTGAATCATCATTGTTGAATTTTTAT
ACAAGAGTTTCATCTCAAAAACATTGCTGTCCCCGAGATTTTAAAAAGATCATCATCATCAGAAAATTCA
TATGGGAGGAATTTGCTCAACCATGTCCACCAGTACAACATTACCAGTCCAGAAATTTAGACCTATTGTC
ATTTGTGGTCCTAGCGGAGTTGGAAAAGGAAGCTTAAGTCGACTTTGTTCCCACTGTACTTTTAGCTCGT
ACAAAATACAATATACTTTTCATTTCTCCGTAAACAACATGTTTTCCCATGTAATATCCTTTTCTATTTT
TCGTTCCGTTACCAACTTTACACATACTTTATATAGCTATTCACTTCTATACACTAAAAAACTAAGACAA
TTTTAATTTTGCTGCCTGCCATATTTCAATTTGTTATAAATTCCTATAATTTATCCTATTAGTAGCTAAA
AAAAGATGAATGTGAATCGAATCCTAAGAGAATTCCCCTCGAAGATCGATCTGGCGGCCCGGCCGGCCGC
GGCCGCACTCGAGATATCTAGACCCAGCTTTCTTGTACAAAGTGGTGATAGCTTGTCGAGAAGTACTCGA
GGGGGGGCCCGGTACCCAATTCGCCCTATAGTGAGTCGTATTACGCGCGCTCACTGGCCGTCGTTTTACA
ACGTCGTGACTGGGAAAACCCTGGCGTTACCCAACTTAATCGCCTTGCAGCACATCCCCCTTTCGCCAGC
TGGCGTAATAGCGAAGAGGCCCGCACCGATCGCCCTTCCCAACAGTTGCGCAGCCTGAATGGCGAATGG
[124 nt withheld, positions 8050-8173]
C
[91 nt withheld, positions 8175-8265]
A
[49 nt withheld, positions 8267-8315]
CCTTTGACGTTGGAGTCCACGTTCTTT
[37 nt withheld, positions 8343-8379]
ACCCTATCTCGGTCTATTCTTTTGATTTATAAGGGATTTTGCCGATTTCGGCCTATTGGTTAAAAAATGA
GCTGATTTAACAAAAATTTAACGCGAATTTTAACAAAATATTAACGCTTACAATTTCCTGATGCGGTATT
TTCTCCTTACGCATCTGTGCGGTATTTCACACCGCATAGGGTAATAACTGATATAATTAAATTGAAGCTC
TAATTTGTGAGTTTAGTATACATGCATTTACTTATAATACAGTTTTTTAGTTTTGCTGGCCGCATCTTCT
CAAATATGCTTCCCAGCCTGCTTTTCTGTAACGTTCACCCTCTACCTTAGCATCCCTTCCCTTTGCAAAT
AGTCCTCTTCCAACAATAATAATGTCAGATCCTGTAGAGACCACATCATCCACGGTTCTATACTGTTGAC
CCAATGCGTCTCCCTTGTCATCTAAACCCACACCGGGTGTCATAATCAACCAATCGTAACCTTCATCTCT
TCCACCCATGTCTCTTTGAGCAATAAAGCCGATAACAAAATCTTTGTCGCTCTTCGCAATGTCAACAGTA
CCCTTAGTATATTCTCCAGTAGATAGGGAGCCCTTGCATGACAATTCTGCTAACATCAAAAGGCCTCTAG
GTTCCTTTGTTACTTCTTCTGCCGCCTGCTTCAAACCGCTAACAATACCTGGGCCCACCACACCGTGTGC
ATTCGTAATGTCTGCCCATTCTGCTATTCTGTATACACCCGCAGAGTACTGCAATTTGACTGTATTACCA
ATGTCAGCAAATTTTCTGTCTTCGAAGAGTAAAAAATTGTACTTGGCGGATAATGCCTTTAGCGGCTTAA
CTGTGCCCTCCATGGAAAAATCAGTCAAGATATCCACATGTGTTTTTAGTAAACAAATTTTGGGACCTAA
TGCTTCAACTAACTCCAGTAATTCCTTGGTGGTACGAACATCCAATGAAGCACACAAGTTTGTTTGCTTT
TCGTGCATGATATTAAATAGCTTGGCAGCAACAGGACTAGGATGAGTAGCAGCACGTTCCTTATATGTAG
CTTTCGACATGATTTATCTTCGTTTCCTGCAGGTTTTTGTTCTGTGCAGTTGGGTTAAGAATACTGGGCA
ATTTCATGTTTCTTCAACACTACATATGCGTATATATACCAATCTAAGTCTGTGCTCCTTCCTTCGTTCT
TCCTTCTGTTCGGAGATTACCGAATCAAAAAAATTTCAAGGAAACCGAAATCAAAAAAAAGAATAAAAAA
AAAATGATGAATTGAAAAGGTGGTATGGTGCACTCTCAGTACAATCTGCTCTGATGCCGCATAGTTAAGC
CAGCCCCGACACCCGCCAACACCCGCTGACGCGCCCTGACGGGCTTGTCTGCTCCCGGCATCCGCTTACA
GACAAGCTGTGACCGTCTCCGGGAGCTGCATGTGTCAGAGGTTTTCACCGTCATCACCGAAACGCGCGA
